Addgene plasmid #52996: pHL 1022
Purpose: pLtetO-1:RhyB, pCon:OxyS, pLlacO-1:sodB::gfp
Depositing lab: Han Lim. Depositing organization: University of California, Berkeley. Publication: Disruption of small RNA signaling caused by competition for Hfq. Hussein R, Lim HN. Proc Natl Acad Sci U S A. 2011 Jan 18;108(3):1110-5. doi: 10.1073/pnas.1010082108. Epub 2010 Dec 28. PubMed 21189298.
Backbone
  Vector backbone: unknown
  Backbone manufacturer: Lim lab
  Vector type: Bacterial Expression, Synthetic Biology
Growth in bacteria
  Bacterial resistance: Ampicillin, 100 μg/mL
  Growth temperature: 37°C
  Growth strain: DH5alpha
  Copy number: High Copy
Gene/Insert 1
  Gene/Insert name: RhyB sRNA
  Species: E.coli
  Promoter: pLtetO-1
  Cloning method: Unknown
  Sequencing primers: 5′ unknown; 3′ AspTerm ACTGCTCACAAGAAAAAAGGCACG
Gene/Insert 2
  Gene/Insert name: OxyS sRNA
  Species: E. coli
  Promoter: pCon
  Cloning method: Unknown
  Sequencing primers: 5′ unknown
Gene/Insert 3
  Gene/Insert name: sodB (alt name: target mRNA)
  Species: E. coli
  Mutation: contains −56 to +141 bp relative to start codon
  Promoter: pLlacO-1
  Tag / fusion protein: gfp (C terminal on insert)
  Cloning method: Unknown
  Sequencing primers: 5′ unknown; 3′ GFP-R
Terms and licenses: Academic/Nonprofit Terms; Industry Terms: Not Available to Industry
How to cite: pHL 1022 was a gift from Han Lim (Addgene plasmid # 52996 ; http://n2t.net/addgene:52996 ; RRID:Addgene_52996)
