[The description below was written by a language model from this plasmid's Addgene catalogue record.]
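Description:
pHL 1022 is a high-copy bacterial expression plasmid for synthetic biology work in E. coli, selected with ampicillin. The record lists the backbone as unknown (made in the depositing laboratory) and names no origin of replication. No feature table is provided, so the order and orientation of the parts cannot be stated.

The plasmid carries three E. coli-derived expression units that together form a small RNA regulation test circuit. The first places the small RNA written in the record as RhyB (presumably RyhB, the iron-responsive sRNA) under the pLtetO-1 promoter. This is a synthetic phage lambda PL-derived promoter with tet operator sites, so it is repressed by TetR and can be tuned with a tetracycline-type inducer in strains that supply the repressor. The second expresses the OxyS small RNA from pCon, apparently a constitutive promoter. The third is a reporter of target regulation: a sodB fragment spanning −56 to +141 bp relative to the start codon is fused at its C-terminal end to gfp and driven by pLlacO-1, a LacI-repressible, IPTG-responsive promoter. The fragment therefore includes the 5′ untranslated region and the beginning of the coding sequence.

sodB mRNA is a known target of RyhB silencing, which depends on the RNA chaperone Hfq, and OxyS also binds Hfq. GFP fluorescence thus reports how effectively the inducible sRNA represses its target while a second, constantly expressed sRNA is present. This fits the associated study's theme of small RNA signalling being disrupted by competition for Hfq, with independent control over the levels of the regulating sRNA and the target transcript.
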