>Addgene plasmid #52996 | pHL 1022 | addgene partial sequence | sequence record 84107 | GFP-F 5'-GGTCCTTCTTGAGTTTGTAAC-3'
CTAGCTTGGCTGTTTTGGCGGATGAGAGAAGATTTTAGCCTGATACAGATTAAATCAGAACGCAGAAGCG
GTCTGATAAAACAGAATTTGCCTGGCGGCAGTAGCGCGGTGGTCCCACCTGACCCCATGCCGAACTCAGA
AGTGAAACGCCGTAGCGCCGATGGTAGTGTGGGGTCTCCCCATGCGAGAGTAGGGAACTGCCAGGCATCA
AATAAAACGAAAGGCTCAGTCGAAAGACTGGGCCTTTCGTTTTATCTGTTGTTTGTCGGTGAACGCTCTC
CTGAGTAGGACAAATCCGCCGCCCTAGACCTAGGGCGTTCGGCTGCGGCGAGCGGTATCAGCTCACTCAA
AGGCGGTAATACGGTTATCCACAGAATCAGGGGATAACGCAGGAAAGAACATGTGAGCAAAAGGCCAGCA
AAAGGCCAGGAACCGTAAAAAGGCCGCGTTGCTGGCGTTTTTCCATAGGCTCCGCCCCCCTGACGAGCAT
CACAAAAATCGACGCTCAAGTCAGAGGTGGCGAAACCCGACAGGACTATAAAGATACCAGGCGTTTCCCC
CTGGAAGCTCCCTCGTGCGCTCTCCTGTTCCGACCCTGCCGCTTACCGGATACCTGTCCGCCTTTCTCCC
TTCGGGAAGCGTGGCGCTTTCTCATAGCTCACGCTGTAGGTATCTCAG
