>Addgene plasmid #52996 | pHL 1022 | addgene partial sequence | sequence record 84136 | AspTerm 5'-ACTGCTCACAAGAAAAAAGGCACG-3'
CCCTGTACGATTAAAGCTTGTGGATAAATTGAGAACGAAAGATCAAAAAAAAAGCCAGCACCCGGCTGGC
TAAGTAATACTGGAAGCAATGTGAGCAATGTCGTGCTTTCAGGTTCTCCGCGAGGGTCTTCCTGATCGCC
CCGGGAGTATCTCTATCACTGATAGGGATGTCAATCTCTATCACTGATAGGGAGGATCCTGAGCGGATAC
ATATTTGAATGTATTTAGAAAAATAAACAAAAGAGTTTGTAGAAACGCAAAAAGGCCATCCGTCAGGATG
GCCTTCTGCTTAATTTGATGCCTGGCAGTTTATGGCGGGCGTCCTGCCCGCCACCCTCCGGGCCGTTGCT
TCGCAACGTTCAAATCCGCTCCCGGCGGATTTGTCCTACTCAGGAGAGCGTTCACCGACAAACAACAGAT
AAAACGAAAGGCCCAGTCTTTCGACTGAGCCTTTCGTTTTATTTGATGCCTGGCAGTTCCCTACTCTCGC
ATGGGGAGACCCCACACTACCATCGGCGCTACGGCGTTTCACTTCTGAGTTCGGCATGGGGTCAGGTGGG
ACCACCGCGCTACTGCCGCCAGGCAAATTCTGTTTTATCAGACCGCTTCTGCGTTCTGATTTAATCTGTA
TCAGGCTGAAAATCTTCTCTCATCCGCCAAAACAGCCAAGCTAGCTTTTATTTGTAGAGCTCATCCATGC
CATGTGTAATCCCAGCAGCTGTTACAAACTCAAGAAGGACCATGTGGTCTCTCTTTTCGTTGGGATCTTT
CGAAAGGGCAGATTGTGTGGACAGGTAATGGTTGTCT
