>Addgene plasmid #52996 | pHL 1022 | addgene partial sequence | sequence record 84154 | GFP-R 5'-CCATCTAATTCAACAAGAATTGGGACAAC-3'
CCTTTACGCATGCTCGCGGTACCTTTAATCAGGTTGTTCAGGTTAGTGACATAAGTCTGATGGTGCTTGC
CGTAGTGATACTCGATGGTTTCCGCAGAAATGTGCGGTGCCAGAGCATCTTTAGCATATGGTAGTGCAGG
TAATTCGAATGACATTGCTACTCTCCTTTATTATTAATTTGCATACGTACAATAGCCTTATTGTGCGTAT
GGTCGACAGTATCTTGTTATCCGCTCACA
